Addgene plasmid #198759: pLKO.1-Teton-puro-shFDPS #1
Purpose: conditional knockdown of FDPS
Depositing lab: Hyonchol Jang. Depositing organization: National Cancer Center (KR). Publication: Farnesyl diphosphate synthase is important for the maintenance of glioblastoma stemness. Kim HY, Kim DK, Bae SH, Gwak H, Jeon JH, Kim JK, Lee BI, You HJ, Shin DH, Kim YH, Kim SY, Han SS, Shim JK, Lee JH, Kang SG, Jang H. Exp Mol Med. 2018 Oct 17;50(10):137. doi: 10.1038/s12276-018-0166-2. PubMed 30333528.
Backbone
  Vector backbone: pLKO.1-Teton-puromycin
  Vector type: Mammalian Expression
Growth in bacteria
  Bacterial resistance: Ampicillin, 100 μg/mL
  Growth temperature: 37°C
  Growth strain: NEB Stable
  Copy number: High Copy
Gene/Insert
  Gene/Insert name: shFDPS #1
  gRNA/shRNA sequence: CCGGCCAGCAGTGTTCTTGCAATATCTCGAGATATTGCAAGAACACTGCTGGTTTTTG
  Species: H. sapiens (human)
  Entrez Gene: FDPS (a.k.a. FPPS, FPS, POROK9)
  Cloning method: Restriction Enzyme; 5′ cloning site unknown (unknown if destroyed)
Terms and licenses: Academic/Nonprofit Terms; Industry Terms: Not Available to Industry
How to cite: pLKO.1-Teton-puro-shFDPS #1 was a gift from Hyonchol Jang (Addgene plasmid # 198759 ; http://n2t.net/addgene:198759 ; RRID:Addgene_198759)
