[The description below was written by a language model from this plasmid's Addgene catalogue record and pLannotate feature annotations shown in this document.]
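Description:
pLKO.1-Teton-puro-shFDPS #1 is a third-generation-style, self-inactivating HIV-1 lentiviral vector built on the pLKO.1-Teton-puromycin backbone for doxycycline/tetracycline-inducible knockdown of human FDPS (farnesyl diphosphate synthase). The catalogue lists it simply as a mammalian expression vector, but the annotated 8.8 kb sequence shows the full lentiviral transfer architecture. An RSV promoter is fused to a truncated 5' LTR, followed by the Ψ packaging signal with a gag fragment, the Rev response element, the cPPT/CTS, and a ΔU3 3' LTR, with an SV40 polyadenylation signal and SV40 origin downstream. In bacteria it is maintained through a high-copy ColE1/pUC-type origin with ampicillin resistance. An f1 origin and remnants of lac and phage promoter elements from the parental cloning vector are also present.

The payload is an all-in-one conditional shRNA system. A hairpin targeting FDPS (the first of a numbered set, judging by the name) sits downstream of the H1-2O2 promoter, a variant of the human H1 RNA polymerase III promoter that is repressed by TetR. The hairpin itself is not separately annotated in the feature table. A second cassette uses the human PGK promoter, followed by a rabbit β-globin intron, to drive a bicistronic transcript encoding TetR and, via an EMCV IRES, puromycin N-acetyltransferase. In transduced cells selected with puromycin, constitutively expressed TetR binds the operator sites and keeps shRNA transcription off. Adding tetracycline or doxycycline releases the repressor and triggers FDPS silencing. The associated publication concerns the role of FDPS in maintaining glioblastoma stemness, consistent with use for timed loss-of-function studies in stably transduced human cells.
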