Features (pLannotate 1.2.2; 29 found; start..end, strand, type, name):
    516..1088    +  intron         β-globin intron: intron from rabbit β-globin gene
   1143..1161    +  promoter       T7 promoter: promoter for bacteriophage T7 RNA polymerase
   1172..1792    +  CDS            tetR: TETR2_ECOLX - Experimental evidence at protein level: Swiss-Prot protein existence level 1. TetR is the repressor of the tetracycline resistance element; its N-terminal region forms a helix-turn-helix structure and binds DNA. Binding of tetracycline to TetR reduces the repressor affinity for the tetracycline resistance gene (tetA) promoter operator sites. From Escherichia coli.
   1938..2400    +  misc_feature   IRES: internal ribosome entry site (IRES) of the encephalomyocarditis virus (EMCV)
   2420..3019    +  CDS            PuroR: puromycin N-acetyltransferase; pac from Streptomyces alboniger; confers resistance to puromycin
   3062..3145    +  CDS            nef (fragment): NEF_HV1Z2 - Experimental evidence at protein level: Swiss-Prot protein existence level 1. Extracellular Nef protein targets CD4(+) T-lymphocytes for apoptosis by interacting with CXCR4 surface receptors. From Human immunodeficiency virus type 1 group M subtype D (isolate Z2/CDC-Z34) (HIV-1).
   3147..3380    +  LTR            3' LTR (ΔU3): self-inactivating 3' long terminal repeat (LTR) from HIV-1
   3452..3573    +  polyA_signal   SV40 poly(A) signal: SV40 polyadenylation signal
   3613..3748    +  rep_origin     SV40 ori: SV40 origin of replication
   3769..3787    -  promoter       T7 promoter: promoter for bacteriophage T7 RNA polymerase
   3795..3950    +  CDS            lacZα (fragment): LacZα fragment of β-galactosidase; lacZ fragment
   3955..4383    +  rep_origin     f1 ori (sequence partly withheld): f1 bacteriophage origin of replication; arrow indicates direction of (+) strand synthesis
   4436..4540    +  promoter       AmpR promoter: bla
   4541..5401    +  CDS            AmpR: β-lactamase; bla; confers resistance to ampicillin, carbenicillin, and related antibiotics
   5572..6160    +  rep_origin     ori: high-copy-number ColE1/pMB1/pBR322/pUC origin of replication
   6343..6435    +  CDS            lacI (fragment): lac repressor; lacI; The lac repressor binds to the lac operator to inhibit transcription in E. coli. This inhibition can be relieved by adding lactose or isopropyl-β-D-thiogalactopyranoside (IPTG).
   6448..6469    +  protein_bind   CAP binding site: CAP binding activates transcription in the presence of cAMP. E. coli catabolite activator protein
   6484..6514    +  promoter       lac promoter: promoter for the E. coli lac operon
   6522..6538    +  protein_bind   lac operator: The lac repressor binds to the lac operator to inhibit transcription in E. coli. This inhibition can be relieved by adding lactose or isopropyl-β-D-thiogalactopyranoside (IPTG). lac repressor encoded by lacI
   6583..6601    +  promoter       T3 promoter: promoter for bacteriophage T3 RNA polymerase
   6629..6855    +  promoter       RSV promoter: Rous sarcoma virus enhancer/promoter
   6856..7036    +  LTR            5' LTR (truncated): truncated 5' long terminal repeat (LTR) from HIV-1
   7083..7208    +  misc_feature   HIV-1 Ψ: packaging signal of human immunodeficiency virus type 1
   7192..7555    +  CDS            HIV-1 gag (fragment): gag protein from human immunodeficiency virus 1; gag
   7701..7934    +  misc_feature   RRE: The Rev response element (RRE) of HIV-1 allows for Rev-dependent mRNA export from the nucleus to the cytoplasm.
   8311..8411    +  CDS            Rev (fragment): human immunodeficiency virus 1 (HIV-1) Rev protein; rev; enhances nuclear export of unspliced and incompletely spliced viral mRNAs
   8452..8546    +  promoter       H1-2O2 promoter: doxycycline-inducible variant of the human H1 RNA promoter (Henriksen et al., 2007)
   8647..8764    +  misc_feature   cPPT/CTS: central polypurine tract and central termination sequence of HIV-1
   8813..507     +  promoter       hPGK promoter (across the origin): human phosphoglycerate kinase 1 promoter
>Addgene plasmid #198759 | pLKO.1-Teton-puro-shFDPS #1 | addgene full sequence | sequence record 390727 | Addgene NGS Result
TTGGGGTTGCGCCTTTTCCAAGGCAGCCCTGGGTTTGCGCAGGGACGCGGCTGCTCTGGGCGTGGTTCCG
GGAAACGCAGCGGCGCCGACCCTGGGTCTCGCACATTCTTCACGTCCGTTCGCAGCGTCACCCGGATCTT
CGCCGCTACCCTTGTGGGCCCCCCGGCGACGCTTCCTGCTCCGCCCCTAAGTCGGGAAGGTTCCTTGCGG
TTCGCGGCGTGCCGGACGTGACAAACGGAAGCCGCACGTCTCACTAGTACCCTCGCAGACGGACAGCGCC
AGGGAGCAATGGCAGCGCGCCGACCGCGATGGGCTGTGGCCAATAGCGGCTGCTCAGCAGGGCGCGCCGA
GAGCAGCGGCCGGGAAGGGGCGGTGCGGGAGGCGGGGTGTGGGGCGGTAGTGTGGGCCCTGTTCCTGCCC
GCGCGGTGTTCCGCATTCTGCAAGCCTCCGGAGCGCACGTCGGCAGTCGGCTCCCTCGTTGACCGAATCA
CCGACCTCTCTCCCCAGGGGGATCTGTGAGTTTGGGGACCCTTGATTGTTCTTTCTTTTTCGCTATTGTA
AAATTCATGTTATATGGAGGGGGCAAAGTTTTCAGGGTGTTGTTTAGAATGGGAAGATGTCCCTTGTATC
ACCATGGACCCTCATGATAATTTTGTTTCTTTCACTTTCTACTCTGTTGACAACCATTGTCTCCTCTTAT
TTTCTTTTCATTTTCTGTAACTTTTTCGTTAAACTTTAGCTTGCATTTGTAACGAATTTTTAAATTCACT
TTTGTTTATTTGTCAGATTGTAAGTACTTTCTCTAATCACTTTTTTTTCAAGGCAATCAGGGTATATTAT
ATTGTACTTCAGCACAGTTTTAGAGAACAATTGTTATAATTAAATGATAAGGTAGAATATTTCTGCATAT
AAATTCTGGCTGGCGTGGAAATATTCTTATTGGTAGAAACAACTACATCCTGGTCATCATCCTGCCTTTC
TCTTTATGGTTACAATGATATACACTGTTTGAGATGAGGATAAAATACTCTGAGTCCAAACCGGGCCCCT
CTGCTAACCATGTTCATGCCTTCTTCTTTTTCCTACAGCTCCTGGGCAACGTGCTGGTTATTGTGCTGTC
TCATCATTTTGGCAAAGAATTGTAATACGACTCACTATAGGGCGAATTGATATGTCTAGATTAGATAAAA
GTAAAGTGATTAACAGCGCATTAGAGCTGCTTAATGAGGTCGGAATCGAAGGTTTAACAACCCGTAAACT
CGCCCAGAAGCTAGGTGTAGAGCAGCCTACATTGTATTGGCATGTAAAAAATAAGCGGGCTTTGCTCGAC
GCCTTAGCCATTGAGATGTTAGATAGGCACCATACTCACTTTTGCCCTTTAGAAGGGGAAAGCTGGCAAG
ATTTTTTACGTAATAACGCTAAAAGTTTTAGATGTGCTTTACTAAGTCATCGCGATGGAGCAAAAGTACA
TTTAGGTACACGGCCTACAGAAAAACAGTATGAAACTCTCGAAAATCAATTAGCCTTTTTATGCCAACAA
GGTTTTTCACTAGAGAATGCATTATATGCACTCAGCGCTGTGGGGCATTTTACTTTAGGTTGCGTATTGG
AAGATCAAGAGCATCAAGTCGCTAAAGAAGAAAGGGAAACACCTACTACTGATAGTATGCCGCCATTATT
ACGACAAGCTATCGAATTATTTGATCACCAAGGTGCAGAGCCAGCCTTCTTATTCGGCCTTGAATTGATC
ATATGCGGATTAGAAAAACAACTTAAATGTGAAAGTGGGTCCGCGTACAGCGGCTCCCGGGAGTTCTAGG
GATCTGCCCCTCTCCCTCCCCCCCCCCTAACGTTACTGGCCGAAGCCGCTTGGAATAAGGCCGGTGTGCG
TTTGTCTATATGTTATTTTCCACCATATTGCCGTCTTTTGGCAATGTGAGGGCCCGGAAACCTGGCCCTG
TCTTCTTGACGAGCATTCCTAGGGGTCTTTCCCCTCTCGCCAAAGGAATGCAAGGTCTGTTGAATGTCGT
GAAGGAAGCAGTTCCTCTGGAAGCTTCTTGAAGACAAACAACGTCTGTAGCGACCCTTTGCAGGCAGCGG
AACCCCCCACCTGGCGACAGGTGCCTCTGCGGCCAAAAGCCACGTGTATAAGATACACCTGCAAAGGCGG
CACAACCCCAGTGCCACGTTGTGAGTTGGATAGTTGTGGAAAGAGTCAAATGGCTCTCCTCAAGCGTATT
CAACAAGGGGCTGAAGGATGCCCAGAAGGTACCCCATTGTATGGGATCTGATCTGGGGCCTCGGTGCACA
TGCTTTACATGTGTTTAGTCGAGGTTAAAAAAACGTCTAGGCCCCCCGAACCACGGGGACGTGGTTTTCC
TTTGAAAAACACGATGATAAGGATCCACCGGAGCTTACCATGACCGAGTACAAGCCCACGGTGCGCCTCG
CCACCCGCGACGACGTCCCCAGGGCCGTACGCACCCTCGCCGCCGCGTTCGCCGACTACCCCGCCACGCG
CCACACCGTCGATCCGGACCGCCACATCGAGCGGGTCACCGAGCTGCAAGAACTCTTCCTCACGCGCGTC
GGGCTCGACATCGGCAAGGTGTGGGTCGCGGACGACGGCGCCGCGGTGGCGGTCTGGACCACGCCGGAGA
GCGTCGAAGCGGGGGCGGTGTTCGCCGAGATCGGCCCGCGCATGGCCGAGTTGAGCGGTTCCCGGCTGGC
CGCGCAGCAACAGATGGAAGGCCTCCTGGCGCCGCACCGGCCCAAGGAGCCCGCGTGGTTCCTGGCCACC
GTCGGCGTCTCGCCCGACCACCAGGGCAAGGGTCTGGGCAGCGCCGTCGTGCTCCCCGGAGTGGAGGCGG
CCGAGCGCGCCGGGGTGCCCGCCTTCCTGGAGACCTCCGCGCCCCGCAACCTCCCCTTCTACGAGCGGCT
CGGCTTCACCGTCACCGCCGACGTCGAGGTGCCCGAAGGACCGCGCACCTGGTGCATGACCCGCAAGCCC
GGTGCCTGACGCCCGCCCCACGACCCGCAGCGCCCGACCGAAAGGAGCGCACGACCCCATGCATCGGTAC
CTTTAAGACCAATGACTTACAAGGCAGCTGTAGATCTTAGCCACTTTTTAAAAGAAAAGGGGGGACTGGA
AGGGCTAATTCACTCCCAACGAAGACAAGATCTGCTTTTTGCTTGTACTGGGTCTCTCTGGTTAGACCAG
ATCTGAGCCTGGGAGCTCTCTGGCTAACTAGGGAACCCACTGCTTAAGCCTCAATAAAGCTTGCCTTGAG
TGCTTCAAGTAGTGTGTGCCCGTCTGTTGTGTGACTCTGGTAACTAGAGATCCCTCAGACCCTTTTAGTC
AGTGTGGAAAATCTCTAGCAGTAGTAGTTCATGTCATCTTATTATTCAGTATTTATAACTTGCAAAGAAA
TGAATATCAGAGAGTGAGAGGAACTTGTTTATTGCAGCTTATAATGGTTACAAATAAAGCAATAGCATCA
CAAATTTCACAAATAAAGCATTTTTTTCACTGCATTCTAGTTGTGGTTTGTCCAAACTCATCAATGTATC
TTATCATGTCTGGCTCTAGCTATCCCGCCCCTAACTCCGCCCATCCCGCCCCTAACTCCGCCCAGTTCCG
CCCATTCTCCGCCCCATGGCTGACTAATTTTTTTTATTTATGCAGAGGCCGAGGCCGCCTCGGCCTCTGA
GCTATTCCAGAAGTAGTGAGGAGGCTTTTTTGGAGGCCTAGGGACGTACCCAATTCGCCCTATAGTGAGT
CGTATTACGCGCGCTCACTGGCCGTCGTTTTACAACGTCGTGACTGGGAAAACCCTGGCGTTACCCAACT
TAATCGCCTTGCAGCACATCCCCCTTTCGCCAGCTGGCGTAATAGCGAAGAGGCCCGCACCGATCGCCCT
TCCCAACAGTTGCGCAGCCTGAATGGCGAATGGG
[124 nt withheld, positions 3955-4078]
C
[91 nt withheld, positions 4080-4170]
A
[49 nt withheld, positions 4172-4220]
CCTTTGACGTTGGAGTCCACGTTCTTT
[37 nt withheld, positions 4248-4284]
ACCCTATCTCGGTCTATTCTTTTGATTTATAAGGGATTTTGCCGATTTCGGCCTATTGGTTAAAAAATGA
GCTGATTTAACAAAAATTTAACGCGAATTTTAACAAAATATTAACGCTTACAATTTAGGTGGCACTTTTC
GGGGAAATGTGCGCGGAACCCCTATTTGTTTATTTTTCTAAATACATTCAAATATGTATCCGCTCATGAG
ACAATAACCCTGATAAATGCTTCAATAATATTGAAAAAGGAAGAGTATGAGTATTCAACATTTCCGTGTC
GCCCTTATTCCCTTTTTTGCGGCATTTTGCCTTCCTGTTTTTGCTCACCCAGAAACGCTGGTGAAAGTAA
AAGATGCTGAAGATCAGTTGGGTGCACGAGTGGGTTACATCGAACTGGATCTCAACAGCGGTAAGATCCT
TGAGAGTTTTCGCCCCGAAGAACGTTTTCCAATGATGAGCACTTTTAAAGTTCTGCTATGTGGCGCGGTA
TTATCCCGTATTGACGCCGGGCAAGAGCAACTCGGTCGCCGCATACACTATTCTCAGAATGACTTGGTTG
AGTACTCACCAGTCACAGAAAAGCATCTTACGGATGGCATGACAGTAAGAGAATTATGCAGTGCTGCCAT
AACCATGAGTGATAACACTGCGGCCAACTTACTTCTGACAACGATCGGAGGACCGAAGGAGCTAACCGCT
TTTTTGCACAACATGGGGGATCATGTAACTCGCCTTGATCGTTGGGAACCGGAGCTGAATGAAGCCATAC
CAAACGACGAGCGTGACACCACGATGCCTGTAGCAATGGCAACAACGTTGCGCAAACTATTAACTGGCGA
ACTACTTACTCTAGCTTCCCGGCAACAATTAATAGACTGGATGGAGGCGGATAAAGTTGCAGGACCACTT
CTGCGCTCGGCCCTTCCGGCTGGCTGGTTTATTGCTGATAAATCTGGAGCCGGTGAGCGTGGGTCTCGCG
GTATCATTGCAGCACTGGGGCCAGATGGTAAGCCCTCCCGTATCGTAGTTATCTACACGACGGGGAGTCA
GGCAACTATGGATGAACGAAATAGACAGATCGCTGAGATAGGTGCCTCACTGATTAAGCATTGGTAACTG
TCAGACCAAGTTTACTCATATATACTTTAGATTGATTTAAAACTTCATTTTTAATTTAAAAGGATCTAGG
TGAAGATCCTTTTTGATAATCTCATGACCAAAATCCCTTAACGTGAGTTTTCGTTCCACTGAGCGTCAGA
CCCCGTAGAAAAGATCAAAGGATCTTCTTGAGATCCTTTTTTTCTGCGCGTAATCTGCTGCTTGCAAACA
AAAAAACCACCGCTACCAGCGGTGGTTTGTTTGCCGGATCAAGAGCTACCAACTCTTTTTCCGAAGGTAA
CTGGCTTCAGCAGAGCGCAGATACCAAATACTGTTCTTCTAGTGTAGCCGTAGTTAGGCCACCACTTCAA
GAACTCTGTAGCACCGCCTACATACCTCGCTCTGCTAATCCTGTTACCAGTGGCTGCTGCCAGTGGCGAT
AAGTCGTGTCTTACCGGGTTGGACTCAAGACGATAGTTACCGGATAAGGCGCAGCGGTCGGGCTGAACGG
GGGGTTCGTGCACACAGCCCAGCTTGGAGCGAACGACCTACACCGAACTGAGATACCTACAGCGTGAGCT
ATGAGAAAGCGCCACGCTTCCCGAAGGGAGAAAGGCGGACAGGTATCCGGTAAGCGGCAGGGTCGGAACA
GGAGAGCGCACGAGGGAGCTTCCAGGGGGAAACGCCTGGTATCTTTATAGTCCTGTCGGGTTTCGCCACC
TCTGACTTGAGCGTCGATTTTTGTGATGCTCGTCAGGGGGGCGGAGCCTATGGAAAAACGCCAGCAACGC
GGCCTTTTTACGGTTCCTGGCCTTTTGCTGGCCTTTTGCTCACATGTTCTTTCCTGCGTTATCCCCTGAT
TCTGTGGATAACCGTATTACCGCCTTTGAGTGAGCTGATACCGCTCGCCGCAGCCGAACGACCGAGCGCA
GCGAGTCAGTGAGCGAGGAAGCGGAAGAGCGCCCAATACGCAAACCGCCTCTCCCCGCGCGTTGGCCGAT
TCATTAATGCAGCTGGCACGACAGGTTTCCCGACTGGAAAGCGGGCAGTGAGCGCAACGCAATTAATGTG
AGTTAGCTCACTCATTAGGCACCCCAGGCTTTACACTTTATGCTTCCGGCTCGTATGTTGTGTGGAATTG
TGAGCGGATAACAATTTCACACAGGAAACAGCTATGACCATGATTACGCCAAGCGCGCAATTAACCCTCA
CTAAAGGGAACAAAAGCTGGAGCTGCAAGCTTAATGTAGTCTTATGCAATACTCTTGTAGTCTTGCAACA
TGGTAACGATGAGTTAGCAACATGCCTTACAAGGAGAGAAAAAGCACCGTGCATGCCGATTGGTGGAAGT
AAGGTGGTACGATCGTGCCTTATTAGGAAGGCAACAGACGGGTCTGACATGGATTGGACGAACCACTGAA
TTGCCGCATTGCAGAGATATTGTATTTAAGTGCCTAGCTCGATACATAAACGGGTCTCTCTGGTTAGACC
AGATCTGAGCCTGGGAGCTCTCTGGCTAACTAGGGAACCCACTGCTTAAGCCTCAATAAAGCTTGCCTTG
AGTGCTTCAAGTAGTGTGTGCCCGTCTGTTGTGTGACTCTGGTAACTAGAGATCCCTCAGACCCTTTTAG
TCAGTGTGGAAAATCTCTAGCAGTGGCGCCCGAACAGGGACTTGAAAGCGAAAGGGAAACCAGAGGAGCT
CTCTCGACGCAGGACTCGGCTTGCTGAAGCGCGCACGGCAAGAGGCGAGGGGCGGCGACTGGTGAGTACG
CCAAAAATTTTGACTAGCGGAGGCTAGAAGGAGAGAGATGGGTGCGAGAGCGTCAGTATTAAGCGGGGGA
GAATTAGATCGCGATGGGAAAAAATTCGGTTAAGGCCAGGGGGAAAGAAAAAATATAAATTAAAACATAT
AGTATGGGCAAGCAGGGAGCTAGAACGATTCGCAGTTAATCCTGGCCTGTTAGAAACATCAGAAGGCTGT
AGACAAATACTGGGACAGCTACAACCATCCCTTCAGACAGGATCAGAAGAACTTAGATCATTATATAATA
CAGTAGCAACCCTCTATTGTGTGCATCAAAGGATAGAGATAAAAGACACCAAGGAAGCTTTAGACAAGAT
AGAGGAAGAGCAAAACAAAAGTAAGACCACCGCACAGCAAGCGGCCGCTGATCTTCAGACCTGGAGGAGG
AGATATGAGGGACAATTGGAGAAGTGAATTATATAAATATAAAGTAGTAAAAATTGAACCATTAGGAGTA
GCACCCACCAAGGCAAAGAGAAGAGTGGTGCAGAGAGAAAAAAGAGCAGTGGGAATAGGAGCTTTGTTCC
TTGGGTTCTTGGGAGCAGCAGGAAGCACTATGGGCGCAGCGTCAATGACGCTGACGGTACAGGCCAGACA
ATTATTGTCTGGTATAGTGCAGCAGCAGAACAATTTGCTGAGGGCTATTGAGGCGCAACAGCATCTGTTG
CAACTCACAGTCTGGGGCATCAAGCAGCTCCAGGCAAGAATCCTGGCTGTGGAAAGATACCTAAAGGATC
AACAGCTCCTGGGGATTTGGGGTTGCTCTGGAAAACTCATTTGCACCACTGCTGTGCCTTGGAATGCTAG
TTGGAGTAATAAATCTCTGGAACAGATTTGGAATCACACGACCTGGATGGAGTGGGACAGAGAAATTAAC
AATTACACAAGCTTAATACACTCCTTAATTGAAGAATCGCAAAACCAGCAAGAAAAGAATGAACAAGAAT
TATTGGAATTAGATAAATGGGCAAGTTTGTGGAATTGGTTTAACATAACAAATTGGCTGTGGTATATAAA
ATTATTCATAATGATAGTAGGAGGCTTGGTAGGTTTAAGAATAGTTTTTGCTGTACTTTCTATAGTGAAT
AGAGTTAGGCAGGGATATTCACCATTATCGTTTCAGACCCACCTCCCAACCCCGAGGGGACCCGACAGGC
CCGAAGGAATAGAAGAAGAAGGTGGAGAGAGAGACAGAGACAGATCCATTCGATTAGTGAACGGATCTCG
ACGGTATCGATCACGAGACTAGCCTCGAGCGGCCGCAATATTTGCATGTCGCTATGTGTTCTGGGAAATC
ACCATAAACGTGAAATCCCTATCAGTGATAGAGACTTATAAGTTCCCTATCAGTGATAGAGACACCGGCC
AGCAGTGTTCTTGCAATATCTCGAGATATTGCAAGAACACTGCTGGTTTTTGAATTCTCGACCTCGAGAC
AAATGGCAGTATTCATCCACAATTTTAAAAGAAAAGGGGGGATTGGGGGGTACAGTGCAGGGGAAAGAAT
AGTAGACATAATAGCAACAGACATACAAACTAAAGAATTACAAAAACAAATTACAAAAATTCAAAATTTT
CGGGTTTATTACAGGGACAGCAGAGATCCACTTTGGCCGCGGCTCGAGGGGG
